Addgene plasmid #25637: pLKO-p53-shRNA-941
Depositing lab: Todd Waldman. Depositing organization: Georgetown University. Publication: Activation of p53-dependent growth suppression in human cells by mutations in PTEN or PIK3CA. Kim JS, Lee C, Bonifant CL, Ressom H, Waldman T. Mol Cell Biol. 2007 Jan . 27(2):662-77. 10.1128/MCB.00537-06 PubMed 17060456.
Backbone
  Vector backbone: pLKO.1 puro
  Backbone size w/o insert (bp): 7032
  Vector type: Mammalian Expression, Lentiviral, RNAi
  Selectable markers: Puromycin
Growth in bacteria
  Bacterial resistance: Ampicillin, 100 μg/mL
  Growth temperature: 37°C
  Growth strain: Stbl3
  Copy number: High Copy
Gene/Insert
  Gene/Insert name: p53-shRNA-941
  Species: H. sapiens (human)
  Insert size (bp): 42
  GenBank ID: NM_000546
  Entrez Gene: TP53 (a.k.a. BCC7, BMFS5, LFS1, P53, TRP53)
  Cloning method: Restriction Enzyme
  Sequencing primers: 5′ LKO.1 5'
Resource information
  A portion of this plasmid was derived from a plasmid made by: The RNAi Consortium (TRC), MISSION shRNA
Terms and licenses: Academic/Nonprofit Terms; Industry Terms: Not Available to Industry
How to cite: pLKO-p53-shRNA-941 was a gift from Todd Waldman (Addgene plasmid # 25637 ; http://n2t.net/addgene:25637 ; RRID:Addgene_25637)
