[The description below was written by a language model from this plasmid's Addgene catalogue record and pLannotate feature annotations shown in this document.]
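Description:
pLKO-p53-shRNA-941 is a lentiviral RNAi vector built on the pLKO.1 puro backbone, carrying a short hairpin RNA directed against human TP53 (p53). The 42 bp hairpin insert, derived in part from a plasmid of The RNAi Consortium (MISSION shRNA) collection, was cloned by restriction enzymes. The hairpin itself is not annotated in the feature table, but in the pLKO.1 design it sits immediately downstream of the annotated human U6 promoter. This RNA polymerase III promoter drives constitutive transcription of the hairpin, which the cell processes into siRNA that knocks down p53 mRNA. A separate cassette, in which the human PGK promoter drives puromycin N-acetyltransferase, allows selection of transduced or transfected mammalian cells with puromycin.

The viral portion follows a third-generation, self-inactivating layout. An RSV enhancer/promoter fused to a truncated HIV-1 5' LTR produces the genomic RNA in packaging cells. It is followed by the Ψ packaging signal with an adjoining gag fragment, the Rev response element for Rev-dependent nuclear export, and the cPPT/CTS, which aids nuclear import of the viral genome. The ΔU3 3' LTR inactivates LTR promoter activity after integration. Because the plasmid lacks functional viral genes, packaging and envelope functions must be supplied in trans. SV40 poly(A) and SV40 ori elements lie outside the LTRs.

In bacteria, the plasmid is maintained through a high-copy ColE1/pUC-type origin and ampicillin resistance, and it also carries an f1 origin along with residual lac, T3 and T7 cloning-vector elements. According to the associated publication title, it was used to study p53-dependent growth suppression in human cells carrying PTEN or PIK3CA mutations, through stable depletion of p53.
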