Features (pLannotate 1.2.2; 25 found; start..end, strand, type, name):
      1..234     -  LTR            3' LTR (ΔU3): self-inactivating 3' long terminal repeat (LTR) from HIV-1
    236..319     -  CDS            nef (fragment): NEF_HV1Z2 - Experimental evidence at protein level: Swiss-Prot protein existence level 1. Extracellular Nef protein targets CD4(+) T-lymphocytes for apoptosis by interacting with CXCR4 surface receptors. From Human immunodeficiency virus type 1 group M subtype D (isolate Z2/CDC-Z34) (HIV-1).
    362..961     -  CDS            PuroR: puromycin N-acetyltransferase; pac from Streptomyces alboniger; confers resistance to puromycin
    983..1493    -  promoter       hPGK promoter: human phosphoglycerate kinase 1 promoter
   1542..1659    -  misc_feature   cPPT/CTS: central polypurine tract and central termination sequence of HIV-1
   1763..2003    -  promoter       U6 promoter: RNA polymerase III promoter for human U6 snRNA
   2053..2153    -  CDS            Rev (fragment): human immunodeficiency virus 1 (HIV-1) Rev protein; rev; enhances nuclear export of unspliced and incompletely spliced viral mRNAs
   2530..2763    -  misc_feature   RRE: The Rev response element (RRE) of HIV-1 allows for Rev-dependent mRNA export from the nucleus to the cytoplasm.
   2909..3272    -  CDS            HIV-1 gag (fragment): gag protein from human immunodeficiency virus 1; gag
   3256..3381    -  misc_feature   HIV-1 Ψ: packaging signal of human immunodeficiency virus type 1
   3428..3608    -  LTR            5' LTR (truncated): truncated 5' long terminal repeat (LTR) from HIV-1
   3609..3835    -  promoter       RSV promoter: Rous sarcoma virus enhancer/promoter
   3863..3881    -  promoter       T3 promoter: promoter for bacteriophage T3 RNA polymerase
   3926..3942    -  protein_bind   lac operator: The lac repressor binds to the lac operator to inhibit transcription in E. coli. This inhibition can be relieved by adding lactose or isopropyl-β-D-thiogalactopyranoside (IPTG). lac repressor encoded by lacI
   3950..3980    -  promoter       lac promoter: promoter for the E. coli lac operon
   3995..4016    -  protein_bind   CAP binding site: CAP binding activates transcription in the presence of cAMP. E. coli catabolite activator protein
   4029..4121    -  CDS            lacI (fragment): lac repressor; lacI; The lac repressor binds to the lac operator to inhibit transcription in E. coli. This inhibition can be relieved by adding lactose or isopropyl-β-D-thiogalactopyranoside (IPTG).
   4304..4892    -  rep_origin     ori: high-copy-number ColE1/pMB1/pBR322/pUC origin of replication
   5063..5923    -  CDS            AmpR: β-lactamase; bla; confers resistance to ampicillin, carbenicillin, and related antibiotics
   5924..6028    -  promoter       AmpR promoter: bla
   6081..6509    -  rep_origin     f1 ori (sequence partly withheld): f1 bacteriophage origin of replication; arrow indicates direction of (+) strand synthesis
   6514..6669    -  CDS            lacZα (fragment): LacZα fragment of β-galactosidase; lacZ fragment
   6677..6695    +  promoter       T7 promoter: promoter for bacteriophage T7 RNA polymerase
   6716..6851    -  rep_origin     SV40 ori: SV40 origin of replication
   6891..7012    -  polyA_signal   SV40 poly(A) signal: SV40 polyadenylation signal
>Addgene plasmid #25637 | pLKO-p53-shRNA-941 | addgene full sequence | sequence record 254695 | Addgene NGS Result
TGCTAGAGATTTTCCACACTGACTAAAAGGGTCTGAGGGATCTCTAGTTACCAGAGTCACACAACAGACG
GGCACACACTACTTGAAGCACTCAAGGCAAGCTTTATTGAGGCTTAAGCAGTGGGTTCCCTAGTTAGCCA
GAGAGCTCCCAGGCTCAGATCTGGTCTAACCAGAGAGACCCAGTACAAGCAAAAAGCAGATCTTGTCTTC
GTTGGGAGTGAATTAGCCCTTCCAGTCCCCCCTTTTCTTTTAAAAAGTGGCTAAGATCTACAGCTGCCTT
GTAAGTCATTGGTCTTAAAGGTACCGATGCATGGGGTCGTGCGCTCCTTTCGGTCGGGCGCTGCGGGTCG
TGGGGCGGGCGTCAGGCACCGGGCTTGCGGGTCATGCACCAGGTGCGCGGTCCTTCGGGCACCTCGACGT
CGGCGGTGACGGTGAAGCCGAGCCGCTCGTAGAAGGGGAGGTTGCGGGGCGCGGAGGTCTCCAGGAAGGC
GGGCACCCCGGCGCGCTCGGCCGCCTCCACTCCGGGGAGCACGACGGCGCTGCCCAGACCCTTGCCCTGG
TGGTCGGGCGAGACGCCGACGGTGGCCAGGAACCACGCGGGCTCCTTGGGCCGGTGCGGCGCCAGGAGGC
CTTCCATCTGTTGCTGCGCGGCCAGCCGGGAACCGCTCAACTCGGCCATGCGCGGGCCGATCTCGGCGAA
CACCGCCCCCGCTTCGACGCTCTCCGGCGTGGTCCAGACCGCCACCGCGGCGCCGTCGTCCGCGACCCAC
ACCTTGCCGATGTCGAGCCCGACGCGCGTGAGGAAGAGTTCTTGCAGCTCGGTGACCCGCTCGATGTGGC
GGTCCGGATCGACGGTGTGGCGCGTGGCGGGGTAGTCGGCGAACGCGGCGGCGAGGGTGCGTACGGCCCT
GGGGACGTCGTCGCGGGTGGCGAGGCGCACCGTGGGCTTGTACTCGGTCATGGTAAGCTCCGGTGGATCC
CCCTGGGGAGAGAGGTCGGTGATTCGGTCAACGAGGGAGCCGACTGCCGACGTGCGCTCCGGAGGCTTGC
AGAATGCGGAACACCGCGCGGGCAGGAACAGGGCCCACACTACCGCCCCACACCCCGCCTCCCGCACCGC
CCCTTCCCGGCCGCTGCTCTCGGCGCGCCCTGCTGAGCAGCCGCTATTGGCCACAGCCCATCGCGGTCGG
CGCGCTGCCATTGCTCCCTGGCGCTGTCCGTCTGCGAGGGTACTAGTGAGACGTGCGGCTTCCGTTTGTC
ACGTCCGGCACGCCGCGAACCGCAAGGAACCTTCCCGACTTAGGGGCGGAGCAGGAAGCGTCGCCGGGGG
GCCCACAAGGGTAGCGGCGAAGATCCGGGTGACGCTGCGAACGGACGTGAAGAATGTGCGAGACCCAGGG
TCGGCGCCGCTGCGTTTCCCGGAACCACGCCCAGAGCAGCCGCGTCCCTGCGCAAACCCAGGGCTGCCTT
GGAAAAGGCGCAACCCCAACCCCCTCGAGCCGCGGCCAAAGTGGATCTCTGCTGTCCCTGTAATAAACCC
GAAAATTTTGAATTTTTGTAATTTGTTTTTGTAATTCTTTAGTTTGTATGTCTGTTGCTATTATGTCTAC
TATTCTTTCCCCTGCACTGTACCCCCCAATCCCCCCTTTTCTTTTAAAATTGTGGATGAATACTGCCATT
TGTCTCGAGGTCGAGAATTAAAAACACCATCCACTACAACTACATCTCGAGATGTAGTTGTAGTGGATGG
TGCCGGTGTTTCGTCCTTTCCACAAGATATATAAAGCCAAGAAATCGAAATACTTTCAAGTTACGGTAAG
CATATGATAGTCCATTTTAAAACATAATTTTAAAACTGCAAACTACCCAAGAAATTATTACTTTCTACGT
CACGTATTTTGTACTAATATCTTTGTGTTTACAGTCAAATTAATTCCAATTATCTCTCTAACAGCCTTGT
ATCGTATATGCAAATATGAAGGAATCATGGGAAATAGGCCCTCGGTGAAGGGGGCGGCCGCTCGAGGCTA
GTCTCGTGATCGATACCGTCGAGATCCGTTCACTAATCGAATGGATCTGTCTCTGTCTCTCTCTCCACCT
TCTTCTTCTATTCCTTCGGGCCTGTCGGGTCCCCTCGGGGTTGGGAGGTGGGTCTGAAACGATAATGGTG
AATATCCCTGCCTAACTCTATTCACTATAGAAAGTACAGCAAAAACTATTCTTAAACCTACCAAGCCTCC
TACTATCATTATGAATAATTTTATATACCACAGCCAATTTGTTATGTTAAACCAATTCCACAAACTTGCC
CATTTATCTAATTCCAATAATTCTTGTTCATTCTTTTCTTGCTGGTTTTGCGATTCTTCAATTAAGGAGT
GTATTAAGCTTGTGTAATTGTTAATTTCTCTGTCCCACTCCATCCAGGTCGTGTGATTCCAAATCTGTTC
CAGAGATTTATTACTCCAACTAGCATTCCAAGGCACAGCAGTGGTGCAAATGAGTTTTCCAGAGCAACCC
CAAATCCCCAGGAGCTGTTGATCCTTTAGGTATCTTTCCACAGCCAGGATTCTTGCCTGGAGCTGCTTGA
TGCCCCAGACTGTGAGTTGCAACAGATGCTGTTGCGCCTCAATAGCCCTCAGCAAATTGTTCTGCTGCTG
CACTATACCAGACAATAATTGTCTGGCCTGTACCGTCAGCGTCATTGACGCTGCGCCCATAGTGCTTCCT
GCTGCTCCCAAGAACCCAAGGAACAAAGCTCCTATTCCCACTGCTCTTTTTTCTCTCTGCACCACTCTTC
TCTTTGCCTTGGTGGGTGCTACTCCTAATGGTTCAATTTTTACTACTTTATATTTATATAATTCACTTCT
CCAATTGTCCCTCATATCTCCTCCTCCAGGTCTGAAGATCAGCGGCCGCTTGCTGTGCGGTGGTCTTACT
TTTGTTTTGCTCTTCCTCTATCTTGTCTAAAGCTTCCTTGGTGTCTTTTATCTCTATCCTTTGATGCACA
CAATAGAGGGTTGCTACTGTATTATATAATGATCTAAGTTCTTCTGATCCTGTCTGAAGGGATGGTTGTA
GCTGTCCCAGTATTTGTCTACAGCCTTCTGATGTTTCTAACAGGCCAGGATTAACTGCGAATCGTTCTAG
CTCCCTGCTTGCCCATACTATATGTTTTAATTTATATTTTTTCTTTCCCCCTGGCCTTAACCGAATTTTT
TCCCATCGCGATCTAATTCTCCCCCGCTTAATACTGACGCTCTCGCACCCATCTCTCTCCTTCTAGCCTC
CGCTAGTCAAAATTTTTGGCGTACTCACCAGTCGCCGCCCCTCGCCTCTTGCCGTGCGCGCTTCAGCAAG
CCGAGTCCTGCGTCGAGAGAGCTCCTCTGGTTTCCCTTTCGCTTTCAAGTCCCTGTTCGGGCGCCACTGC
TAGAGATTTTCCACACTGACTAAAAGGGTCTGAGGGATCTCTAGTTACCAGAGTCACACAACAGACGGGC
ACACACTACTTGAAGCACTCAAGGCAAGCTTTATTGAGGCTTAAGCAGTGGGTTCCCTAGTTAGCCAGAG
AGCTCCCAGGCTCAGATCTGGTCTAACCAGAGAGACCCGTTTATGTATCGAGCTAGGCACTTAAATACAA
TATCTCTGCAATGCGGCAATTCAGTGGTTCGTCCAATCCATGTCAGACCCGTCTGTTGCCTTCCTAATAA
GGCACGATCGTACCACCTTACTTCCACCAATCGGCATGCACGGTGCTTTTTCTCTCCTTGTAAGGCATGT
TGCTAACTCATCGTTACCATGTTGCAAGACTACAAGAGTATTGCATAAGACTACATTAAGCTTGCAGCTC
CAGCTTTTGTTCCCTTTAGTGAGGGTTAATTGCGCGCTTGGCGTAATCATGGTCATAGCTGTTTCCTGTG
TGAAATTGTTATCCGCTCACAATTCCACACAACATACGAGCCGGAAGCATAAAGTGTAAAGCCTGGGGTG
CCTAATGAGTGAGCTAACTCACATTAATTGCGTTGCGCTCACTGCCCGCTTTCCAGTCGGGAAACCTGTC
GTGCCAGCTGCATTAATGAATCGGCCAACGCGCGGGGAGAGGCGGTTTGCGTATTGGGCGCTCTTCCGCT
TCCTCGCTCACTGACTCGCTGCGCTCGGTCGTTCGGCTGCGGCGAGCGGTATCAGCTCACTCAAAGGCGG
TAATACGGTTATCCACAGAATCAGGGGATAACGCAGGAAAGAACATGTGAGCAAAAGGCCAGCAAAAGGC
CAGGAACCGTAAAAAGGCCGCGTTGCTGGCGTTTTTCCATAGGCTCCGCCCCCCTGACGAGCATCACAAA
AATCGACGCTCAAGTCAGAGGTGGCGAAACCCGACAGGACTATAAAGATACCAGGCGTTTCCCCCTGGAA
GCTCCCTCGTGCGCTCTCCTGTTCCGACCCTGCCGCTTACCGGATACCTGTCCGCCTTTCTCCCTTCGGG
AAGCGTGGCGCTTTCTCATAGCTCACGCTGTAGGTATCTCAGTTCGGTGTAGGTCGTTCGCTCCAAGCTG
GGCTGTGTGCACGAACCCCCCGTTCAGCCCGACCGCTGCGCCTTATCCGGTAACTATCGTCTTGAGTCCA
ACCCGGTAAGACACGACTTATCGCCACTGGCAGCAGCCACTGGTAACAGGATTAGCAGAGCGAGGTATGT
AGGCGGTGCTACAGAGTTCTTGAAGTGGTGGCCTAACTACGGCTACACTAGAAGAACAGTATTTGGTATC
TGCGCTCTGCTGAAGCCAGTTACCTTCGGAAAAAGAGTTGGTAGCTCTTGATCCGGCAAACAAACCACCG
CTGGTAGCGGTGGTTTTTTTGTTTGCAAGCAGCAGATTACGCGCAGAAAAAAAGGATCTCAAGAAGATCC
TTTGATCTTTTCTACGGGGTCTGACGCTCAGTGGAACGAAAACTCACGTTAAGGGATTTTGGTCATGAGA
TTATCAAAAAGGATCTTCACCTAGATCCTTTTAAATTAAAAATGAAGTTTTAAATCAATCTAAAGTATAT
ATGAGTAAACTTGGTCTGACAGTTACCAATGCTTAATCAGTGAGGCACCTATCTCAGCGATCTGTCTATT
TCGTTCATCCATAGTTGCCTGACTCCCCGTCGTGTAGATAACTACGATACGGGAGGGCTTACCATCTGGC
CCCAGTGCTGCAATGATACCGCGAGACCCACGCTCACCGGCTCCAGATTTATCAGCAATAAACCAGCCAG
CCGGAAGGGCCGAGCGCAGAAGTGGTCCTGCAACTTTATCCGCCTCCATCCAGTCTATTAATTGTTGCCG
GGAAGCTAGAGTAAGTAGTTCGCCAGTTAATAGTTTGCGCAACGTTGTTGCCATTGCTACAGGCATCGTG
GTGTCACGCTCGTCGTTTGGTATGGCTTCATTCAGCTCCGGTTCCCAACGATCAAGGCGAGTTACATGAT
CCCCCATGTTGTGCAAAAAAGCGGTTAGCTCCTTCGGTCCTCCGATCGTTGTCAGAAGTAAGTTGGCCGC
AGTGTTATCACTCATGGTTATGGCAGCACTGCATAATTCTCTTACTGTCATGCCATCCGTAAGATGCTTT
TCTGTGACTGGTGAGTACTCAACCAAGTCATTCTGAGAATAGTGTATGCGGCGACCGAGTTGCTCTTGCC
CGGCGTCAATACGGGATAATACCGCGCCACATAGCAGAACTTTAAAAGTGCTCATCATTGGAAAACGTTC
TTCGGGGCGAAAACTCTCAAGGATCTTACCGCTGTTGAGATCCAGTTCGATGTAACCCACTCGTGCACCC
AACTGATCTTCAGCATCTTTTACTTTCACCAGCGTTTCTGGGTGAGCAAAAACAGGAAGGCAAAATGCCG
CAAAAAAGGGAATAAGGGCGACACGGAAATGTTGAATACTCATACTCTTCCTTTTTCAATATTATTGAAG
CATTTATCAGGGTTATTGTCTCATGAGCGGATACATATTTGAATGTATTTAGAAAAATAAACAAATAGGG
GTTCCGCGCACATTTCCCCGAAAAGTGCCACCTAAATTGTAAGCGTTAATATTTTGTTAAAATTCGCGTT
AAATTTTTGTTAAATCAGCTCATTTTTTAACCAATAGGCCGAAATCGGCAAAATCCCTTATAAATCAAAA
GAATAGACCGAGATAGGGT
[37 nt withheld, positions 6180-6216]
AAAGAACGTGGACTCCAACGTCAAAGG
[49 nt withheld, positions 6244-6292]
T
[91 nt withheld, positions 6294-6384]
G
[124 nt withheld, positions 6386-6509]
CCCATTCGCCATTCAGGCTGCGCAACTGTTGGGAAGGGCGATCGGTGCGGGCCTCTTCGCTATTACGCCA
GCTGGCGAAAGGGGGATGTGCTGCAAGGCGATTAAGTTGGGTAACGCCAGGGTTTTCCCAGTCACGACGT
TGTAAAACGACGGCCAGTGAGCGCGCGTAATACGACTCACTATAGGGCGAATTGGGTACGTCCCTAGGCC
TCCAAAAAAGCCTCCTCACTACTTCTGGAATAGCTCAGAGGCCGAGGCGGCCTCGGCCTCTGCATAAATA
AAAAAAATTAGTCAGCCATGGGGCGGAGAATGGGCGGAACTGGGCGGAGTTAGGGGCGGGATGGGCGGAG
TTAGGGGCGGGATAGCTAGAGCCAGACATGATAAGATACATTGATGAGTTTGGACAAACCACAACTAGAA
TGCAGTGAAAAAAATGCTTTATTTGTGAAATTTGTGATGCTATTGCTTTATTTGTAACCATTATAAGCTG
CAATAAACAAGTTCCTCTCACTCTCTGATATTCATTTCTTTGCAAGTTATAAATACTGAATAATAAGATG
ACATGAACTACTAC
