>Addgene plasmid #25637 | pLKO-p53-shRNA-941 | depositor partial sequence | sequence record 12032 | Author sequence
CCGGCACCATCCACTACAACTACATCTCGAGATGTAGTTGTAGTGGATGGTGTTTTT
